>Addgene plasmid #66489 | PTH1R-Tango | depositor partial sequence | sequence record 113591 | empty Tango
GACGGATCGGGAGATCTCCCGATCCCCTATGGTGCACTCTCAGTACAATCTGCTCTGATGCCGCATAGTT
AAGCCAGTATCTGCTCCCTGCTTGTGTGTTGGAGGTCGCTGAGTAGTGCGCGAGCAAAATTTAAGCTACA
ACAAGGCAAGGCTTGACCGACAATTGCATGAAGAATCTGCTTAGGGTTAGGCGTTTTGCGCTGCTTCGCG
ATGTACGGGCCAGATATACGCGTTGACATTGATTATTGACTAGTTATTAATAGTAATCAATTACGGGGTC
ATTAGTTCATAGCCCATATATGGAGTTCCGCGTTACATAACTTACGGTAAATGGCCCGCCTGGCTGACCG
CCCAACGACCCCCGCCCATTGACGTCAATAATGACGTATGTTCCCATAGTAACGCCAATAGGGACTTTCC
ATTGACGTCAATGGGTGGAGTATTTACGGTAAACTGCCCACTTGGCAGTACATCAAGTGTATCATATGCC
AAGTACGCCCCCTATTGACGTCAATGACGGTAAATGGCCCGCCTGGCATTATGCCCAGTACATGACCTTA
TGGGACTTTCCTACTTGGCAGTACATCTACGTATTAGTCATCGCTATTACCATGGTGATGCGGTTTTGGC
AGTACATCAATGGGCGTGGATAGCGGTTTGACTCACGGGGATTTCCAAGTCTCCACCCCATTGACGTCAA
TGGGAGTTTGTTTTGGCACCAAAATCAACGGGACTTTCCAAAATGTCGTAACAACTCCGCCCCATTGACG
CAAATGGGCGGTAGGCGTGTACGGTGGGAGGTCTATATAAGCAGAGCTCTCTGGCTAACTAGAGAACCCA
CTGCTTACTGGCTTATCGAAATTAATACGACTCACTATAGGGAGACCCAAGCTGGCTAGCGTTTAAACTT
AAGCTTGGTACCGAGCTCGGATCCACTAGTCCAGTGTGGTGGAATTCTGCAGATATCCAGCACAGTGGCG
GCCGCGCCACCATGAAGACGATCATCGCCCTGAGCTACATCTTCTGCCTGGTATTCGCCGACTACAAGGA
CGATGATGACGCCAGCATCGATACCGGTGGACGCACCCCACCCAGCCTGGGTCCCCAAGATGAGTCCTGC
ACCACCGCCAGCTCCTCCCTGGCCAAGGACACTTCATCGACCGGTGAGAACCTGTACTTCCAGCTAAGAT
TAGATAAAAGTAAAGTGATTAACAGCGCATTAGAGCTGCTTAATGAGGTCGGAATCGAAGGTTTAACAAC
CCGTAAACTCGCCCAGAAGCTAGGTGTAGAGCAGCCTACATTGTATTGGCATGTAAAAAATAAGCGGGCT
TTGCTCGACGCCTTAGCCATTGAGATGTTAGATAGGCACCATACTCACTTTTGCCCTTTAGAAGGGGAAA
GCTGGCAAGATTTTTTACGTAATAACGCTAAAAGTTTTAGATGTGCTTTACTAAGTCATCGCGATGGAGC
AAAAGTACATTTAGGTACACGGCCTACAGAAAAACAGTATGAAACTCTCGAAAATCAATTAGCCTTTTTA
TGCCAACAAGGTTTTTCACTAGAGAATGCATTATATGCACTCAGCGCTGTGGGGCATTTTACTTTAGGTT
GCGTATTGGAAGATCAAGAGCATCAAGTCGCTAAAGAAGAAAGGGAAACACCTACTACTGATAGTATGCC
GCCATTATTACGACAAGCTATCGAATTATTTGATCACCAAGGTGCAGAGCCAGCCTTCTTATTCGGCCTT
GAATTGATCATATGCGGATTAGAAAAACAACTTAAATGTGAAAGTGGGTCCGCGTACAGCCGCGCGCGTA
CGAAAAACAATTACGGGTCTACCATCGAGGGCCTGCTCGATCTCCCGGACGACGACGCCCCCGAAGAGGC
GGGGCTGGCGGCTCCGCGCCTGTCCTTTCTCCCCGCGGGACACACGCGCAGACTGTCGACGGCCCCCCCG
ACCGATGTCAGCCTGGGGGACGAGCTCCACTTAGACGGCGAGGACGTGGCGATGGCGCATGCCGACGCGC
TAGACGATTTCGATCTGGACATGTTGGGGGACGGGGATTCCCCGGGTCCGGGATTTACCCCCCACGACTC
CGCCCCCTACGGCGCTCTGGATATGGCCGACTTCGAGTTTGAGCAGATGTTTACCGATGCCCTTGGAATT
GACGAGTACGGTGGGTAGCTCGAGTCTAGAGGGCCCGTTTAAACCCGCTGATCAGCCTCGACTGTGCCTT
CTAGTTGCCAGCCATCTGTTGTTTGCCCCTCCCCCGTGCCTTCCTTGACCCTGGAAGGTGCCACTCCCAC
TGTCCTTTCCTAATAAAATGAGGAAATTGCATCGCATTGTCTGAGTAGGTGTCATTCTATTCTGGGGGGT
GGGGTGGGGCAGGACAGCAAGGGGGAGGATTGGGAAGACAATAGCAGGCATGCTGGGGATGCGGTGGGCT
CTATGGCTTCTGAGGCGGAAAGAACCAGCTGGGGCTCTAGGGGGTATCCCC
[124 nt withheld, positions 2502-2625]
C
[91 nt withheld, positions 2627-2717]
A
[49 nt withheld, positions 2719-2767]
CCTTTGACGTTGGAGTCCACGTTCTTT
[37 nt withheld, positions 2795-2831]
ACCCTATCTCGGTCTATTCTTTTGATTTATAAGGGATTTTGCCGATTTCGGCCTATTGGTTAAAAAATGA
GCTGATTTAACAAAAATTTAACGCGAATTAATTCTGTGGAATGTGTGTCAGTTAGGGTGTGGAAAGTCCC
CAGGCTCCCCAGCAGGCAGAAGTATGCAAAGCATGCATCTCAATTAGTCAGCAACCAGGTGTGGAAAGTC
CCCAGGCTCCCCAGCAGGCAGAAGTATGCAAAGCATGCATCTCAATTAGTCAGCAACCATAGTCCCGCCC
CTAACTCCGCCCATCCCGCCCCTAACTCCGCCCAGTTCCGCCCATTCTCCGCCCCATGGCTGACTAATTT
TTTTTATTTATGCAGAGGCCGAGGCCGCCTCTGCCTCTGAGCTATTCCAGAAGTAGTGAGGAGGCTTTTT
TGGAGGCCTAGGCTTTTGCAAAAAGCTCCCGGGAGCTTGTATATCCATTTTCGGATCTGATCAAGAGACA
GGATGAGGATCGTTTCGCATGATTGAACAAGATGGATTGCACGCAGGTTCTCCGGCCGCTTGGGTGGAGA
GGCTATTCGGCTATGACTGGGCACAACAGACAATCGGCTGCTCTGATGCCGCCGTGTTCCGGCTGTCAGC
GCAGGGGCGCCCGGTTCTTTTTGTCAAGACCGACCTGTCCGGTGCCCTGAATGAACTGCAGGACGAGGCA
GCGCGGCTATCGTGGCTGGCCACGACGGGCGTTCCTTGCGCAGCTGTGCTCGACGTTGTCACTGAAGCGG
GAAGGGACTGGCTGCTATTGGGCGAAGTGCCGGGGCAGGATCTCCTGTCATCTCACCTTGCTCCTGCCGA
GAAAGTATCCATCATGGCTGATGCAATGCGGCGGCTGCATACGCTTGATCCGGCTACCTGCCCATTCGAC
CACCAAGCGAAACATCGCATCGAGCGAGCACGTACTCGGATGGAAGCCGGTCTTGTCGATCAGGATGATC
TGGACGAAGAGCATCAGGGGCTCGCGCCAGCCGAACTGTTCGCCAGGCTCAAGGCGCGCATGCCCGACGG
CGAGGATCTCGTCGTGACCCATGGCGATGCCTGCTTGCCGAATATCATGGTGGAAAATGGCCGCTTTTCT
GGATTCATCGACTGTGGCCGGCTGGGTGTGGCGGACCGCTATCAGGACATAGCGTTGGCTACCCGTGATA
TTGCTGAAGAGCTTGGCGGCGAATGGGCTGACCGCTTCCTCGTGCTTTACGGTATCGCCGCTCCCGATTC
GCAGCGCATCGCCTTCTATCGCCTTCTTGACGAGTTCTTCTGAGCGGGACTCTGGGGTTCGAAATGACCG
ACCAAGCGACGCCCAACCTGCCATCACGAGATTTCGATTCCACCGCCGCCTTCTATGAAAGGTTGGGCTT
CGGAATCGTTTTCCGGGACGCCGGCTGGATGATCCTCCAGCGCGGGGATCTCATGCTGGAGTTCTTCGCC
CACCCCAACTTGTTTATTGCAGCTTATAATGGTTACAAATAAAGCAATAGCATCACAAATTTCACAAATA
AAGCATTTTTTTCACTGCATTCTAGTTGTGGTTTGTCCAAACTCATCAATGTATCTTATCATGTCTGTAT
ACCGTCGACCTCTAGCTAGAGCTTGGCGTAATCATGGTCATAGCTGTTTCCTGTGTGAAATTGTTATCCG
CTCACAATTCCACACAACATACGAGCCGGAAGCATAAAGTGTAAAGCCTGGGGTGCCTAATGAGTGAGCT
AACTCACATTAATTGCGTTGCGCTCACTGCCCGCTTTCCAGTCGGGAAACCTGTCGTGCCAGCTGCATTA
ATGAATCGGCCAACGCGCGGGGAGAGGCGGTTTGCGTATTGGGCGCTCTTCCGCTTCCTCGCTCACTGAC
TCGCTGCGCTCGGTCGTTCGGCTGCGGCGAGCGGTATCAGCTCACTCAAAGGCGGTAATACGGTTATCCA
CAGAATCAGGGGATAACGCAGGAAAGAACATGTGAGCAAAAGGCCAGCAAAAGGCCAGGAACCGTAAAAA
GGCCGCGTTGCTGGCGTTTTTCCATAGGCTCCGCCCCCCTGACGAGCATCACAAAAATCGACGCTCAAGT
CAGAGGTGGCGAAACCCGACAGGACTATAAAGATACCAGGCGTTTCCCCCTGGAAGCTCCCTCGTGCGCT
CTCCTGTTCCGACCCTGCCGCTTACCGGATACCTGTCCGCCTTTCTCCCTTCGGGAAGCGTGGCGCTTTC
TCATAGCTCACGCTGTAGGTATCTCAGTTCGGTGTAGGTCGTTCGCTCCAAGCTGGGCTGTGTGCACGAA
CCCCCCGTTCAGCCCGACCGCTGCGCCTTATCCGGTAACTATCGTCTTGAGTCCAACCCGGTAAGACACG
ACTTATCGCCACTGGCAGCAGCCACTGGTAACAGGATTAGCAGAGCGAGGTATGTAGGCGGTGCTACAGA
GTTCTTGAAGTGGTGGCCTAACTACGGCTACACTAGAAGAACAGTATTTGGTATCTGCGCTCTGCTGAAG
CCAGTTACCTTCGGAAAAAGAGTTGGTAGCTCTTGATCCGGCAAACAAACCACCGCTGGTAGCGGTTTTT
TTGTTTGCAAGCAGCAGATTACGCGCAGAAAAAAAGGATCTCAAGAAGATCCTTTGATCTTTTCTACGGG
GTCTGACGCTCAGTGGAACGAAAACTCACGTTAAGGGATTTTGGTCATGAGATTATCAAAAAGGATCTTC
ACCTAGATCCTTTTAAATTAAAAATGAAGTTTTAAATCAATCTAAAGTATATATGAGTAAACTTGGTCTG
ACAGTTACCAATGCTTAATCAGTGAGGCACCTATCTCAGCGATCTGTCTATTTCGTTCATCCATAGTTGC
CTGACTCCCCGTCGTGTAGATAACTACGATACGGGAGGGCTTACCATCTGGCCCCAGTGCTGCAATGATA
CCGCGAGACCCACGCTCACCGGCTCCAGATTTATCAGCAATAAACCAGCCAGCCGGAAGGGCCGAGCGCA
GAAGTGGTCCTGCAACTTTATCCGCCTCCATCCAGTCTATTAATTGTTGCCGGGAAGCTAGAGTAAGTAG
TTCGCCAGTTAATAGTTTGCGCAACGTTGTTGCCATTGCTACAGGCATCGTGGTGTCACGCTCGTCGTTT
GGTATGGCTTCATTCAGCTCCGGTTCCCAACGATCAAGGCGAGTTACATGATCCCCCATGTTGTGCAAAA
AAGCGGTTAGCTCCTTCGGTCCTCCGATCGTTGTCAGAAGTAAGTTGGCCGCAGTGTTATCACTCATGGT
TATGGCAGCACTGCATAATTCTCTTACTGTCATGCCATCCGTAAGATGCTTTTCTGTGACTGGTGAGTAC
TCAACCAAGTCATTCTGAGAATAGTGTATGCGGCGACCGAGTTGCTCTTGCCCGGCGTCAATACGGGATA
ATACCGCGCCACATAGCAGAACTTTAAAAGTGCTCATCATTGGAAAACGTTCTTCGGGGCGAAAACTCTC
AAGGATCTTACCGCTGTTGAGATCCAGTTCGATGTAACCCACTCGTGCACCCAACTGATCTTCAGCATCT
TTTACTTTCACCAGCGTTTCTGGGTGAGCAAAAACAGGAAGGCAAAATGCCGCAAAAAAGGGAATAAGGG
CGACACGGAAATGTTGAATACTCATACTCTTCCTTTTTCAATATTATTGAAGCATTTATCAGGGTTATTG
TCTCATGAGCGGATACATATTTGAATGTATTTAGAAAAATAAACAAATAGGGGTTCCGCGCACATTTCCC
CGAAAAGTGCCACCTGACGTC
