>Addgene plasmid #66489 | PTH1R-Tango | depositor partial sequence | sequence record 113592 | PTH1R
ATGGGAACTGCCCGCATTGCTCCAGGGCTCGCTCTCCTGCTTTGTTGCCCCGTTCTCTCTTCAGCGTACG
CACTCGTTGACGCTGATGACGTTATGACCAAGGAAGAGCAGATCTTTCTTTTGCACAGGGCCCAGGCTCA
ATGCGAGAAGAGACTGAAAGAAGTACTGCAGCGCCCTGCCTCTATTATGGAGTCCGATAAAGGCTGGACC
TCTGCTAGCACATCAGGCAAGCCAAGAAAAGATAAGGCCTCCGGAAAGCTGTACCCGGAATCTGAGGAGG
ACAAAGAGGCCCCTACGGGGTCCAGGTACAGAGGAAGACCCTGCCTGCCCGAGTGGGACCACATTCTTTG
CTGGCCGCTGGGCGCACCAGGGGAAGTAGTCGCCGTGCCATGTCCTGATTACATTTACGACTTTAATCAC
AAGGGCCATGCCTACAGACGATGTGATAGAAATGGGAGCTGGGAACTGGTCCCTGGCCATAACAGAACAT
GGGCCAACTACAGTGAATGTGTCAAGTTTCTGACCAACGAGACGCGAGAGCGCGAAGTTTTCGATAGGCT
CGGTATGATCTATACAGTTGGCTACAGTGTCTCCCTGGCATCACTGACAGTGGCCGTGTTGATCCTCGCC
TATTTTCGCCGCTTGCATTGTACACGGAACTATATCCACATGCACCTGTTCCTGAGCTTCATGTTGCGCG
CCGTGTCCATCTTTGTTAAAGATGCTGTGCTGTACTCAGGGGCAACCCTTGACGAGGCTGAGCGACTCAC
CGAAGAAGAATTGAGAGCAATCGCTCAGGCACCCCCTCCACCAGCCACCGCTGCCGCTGGATATGCCGGC
TGCAGGGTTGCCGTGACGTTTTTTCTGTACTTTCTGGCAACTAACTACTATTGGATCCTGGTCGAAGGCT
TGTACCTGCATAGCTTGATTTTTATGGCCTTCTTTTCTGAGAAGAAATACTTGTGGGGCTTCACTGTGTT
TGGATGGGGGCTTCCAGCAGTTTTTGTGGCCGTATGGGTGTCTGTTCGGGCCACCCTGGCTAACACTGGG
TGCTGGGACCTGTCATCCGGAAACAAAAAGTGGATCATTCAGGTCCCCATCCTGGCGTCAATCGTGCTGA
ATTTCATTCTCTTTATCAACATAGTGAGGGTGCTGGCTACAAAACTGCGCGAAACCAACGCCGGAAGGTG
CGATACTCGCCAGCAGTACCGCAAGCTTCTGAAAAGTACTCTGGTGCTGATGCCCCTCTTTGGTGTACAC
TATATTGTCTTTATGGCCACCCCTTATACAGAGGTCTCTGGAACATTGTGGCAGGTGCAGATGCACTATG
AAATGCTTTTCAACTCCTTCCAGGGATTTTTCGTGGCCATCATCTATTGTTTTTGCAACGGCGAGGTTCA
GGCAGAGATTAAAAAATCTTGGTCCAGATGGACCCTTGCGCTGGACTTCAAGAGAAAGGCGCGATCTGGG
AGCAGTTCCTATTCTTACGGACCCATGGTGAGTCACACCTCCGTCACCAACGTTGGCCCCCGGGTCGGAC
TTGGACTGCCTTTGAGCCCTAGACTTCTGCCGACTGCCACCACTAACGGTCACCCCCAACTGCCGGGCCA
CGCCAAGCCAGGGACACCGGCTCTGGAAACCCTGGAAACGACTCCTCCCGCAATGGCGGCACCCAAAGAC
GACGGGTTCCTGAATGGGTCATGCTCCGGTTT
