>Addgene plasmid #66489 | PTH1R-Tango | addgene partial sequence | sequence record 120127 | CMV-F 5'-CGCAAATGGGCGGTAGGCGTG-3'
GCTCTCTGGCTAACTAGAGAACCCACTGCTTACTGGCTTATCGAAATTAATACGACTCACTATAGGGAGA
CCCAAGCTGGCTAGCGTTTAAACTTAAGCTTGGTACCGAGCTCGGATCCACTAGTCCAGTGTGGTGGAAT
TCTGCAGATATCCAGCACAGTGGCGGCCGCGCCACCATGAAGACGATCATCGCCCTGAGCTACATCTTCT
GCCTGGTATTCGCCGACTACAAGGACGATGATGACGCCAGCATCGATATGGGAACTGCCCGCATTGCTCC
AGGGCTCGCTCTCCTGCTTTGTTGCCCCGTTCTCTCTTCAGCGTACGCACTCGTTGACGCTGATGACGTT
ATGACCAAGGAAGAGCAGATCTTTCTTTTGCACAGGGCCCAGGCTCAATGCGAGAAGAGACTGAAAGAAG
TACTGCAGCGCCCTGCCTCTATTATGGAGTCCGATAAAGGCTGGACCTCTGCTAGCACATCAGGCAAGCC
AAGAAAAGATAAGGCCTCCGGAAAGCTGTACCCGGAATCTGAGGAGGACAAAGAGGCCCCTACGGGGTCC
AGGTACAGAGGAAGACCCTGCCTGCCCGAGTGGGACCACATTCTTTGCTGGCCGCTGGGCGCACCAGGGG
AAGTAGTCGCCGTGCCATGTCCTGATTACATTTACGACTTTAATCACAAGGGCCATGCCTACAGACGATG
TGATAGAAATGGGAGCTGGGAACTGGTCCCTGGCCATAACAGAACATGGGCCAACTACAGTGAATGTGTC
AAGTTTCTGACCAACGAGACGCGAGAGCGCGAAGTTTTCGATAGGCTCGGTATGATCTATACAGTTGGCT
ACAGTGTCTCCCTGGCATCACTGACAGTGGCCGTGTTGATCCTCGCCTATTTTCGCCGCTTGCATTGTAC
ACGGAACTATATCCACATGCACCTGTTCCTGAGCTTCATGTTGCGCGCCGTGTCCATCTTTGTTAAAGAT
GCTGTGCTGTACTCAGGGGCAACCCTTGACGAGGCTGAGCGACTCACCGAA
