>Addgene plasmid #66489 | PTH1R-Tango | addgene partial sequence | sequence record 120128 | Tet-R 5'-GGCGAGTTTACGGGTTGTTA-3'
GCTCTAATGCGCTGTTAATCACTTTACTTTTATCTAATCTTAGCTGGAAGTACAGGTTCTCACCGGTCGA
TGAAGTGTCCTTGGCCAGGGAGGAGCTGGCGGTGGTGCAGGACTCATCTTGGGGACCCAGGCTGGGTGGG
GTGCGTCCACCGGTATCGATCATCACGGTTTCCCATTCTTCTTGCAGCAGAGCGGGGGGTCTCTCCGGTC
CAGAGGCTTCCTCATCCAAACCGGAGCATGACCCATTCAGGAACCCGTCGTCTTTGGGTGCCGCCATTGC
GGGAGGAGTCGTTTCCAGGGTTTCCAGAGCCGGTGTCCCTGGCTTGGCGTGGCCCGGCAGTTGGGGGTGA
CCGTTAGTGGTGGCAGTCGGCAGAAGTCTAGGGCTCAAAGGCAGTCCAAGTCCGACCCGGGGGCCAACGT
TGGTGACGGAGGTGTGACTCACCATGGGTCCGTAAGAATAGGAACTGCTCCCAGATCGCGCCTTTCTCTT
GAAGTCCAGCGCAAGGGTCCATCTGGACCAAGATTTTTTAATCTCTGCCTGAACCTCGCCGTTGCAAAAA
CAATAGATGATGGCCACGAAAAATCCCTGGAAGGAGTTGAAAAGCATTTCATAGTGCATCTGCACCTGCC
ACAATGTTCCAGAGACCTCTGTATAAGGGGTGGCCATAAAGACAATATAGTGTACACCAAAGAGGGGCAT
CAGCACCAGAGTACTTTTCAGAAGCTTGCGGTACTGCTGGCGAGTATCGCACCTTCCGGCGTTGGTTTCG
CGCAGTTTTGTAGCCAGCACCCTCACTATGTTGATAAAGAGAATGAAATTCAGCACGATTGACGCCAGGA
TGGGGACCTGAATGATCCACTTTTTGTTTCCGGATGACAGGTCCCAGCACCCAGTGTTAGCCAGGGTGGC
CCGAACAGACACCCATACGGCCACAAAAACTGCTGGAAGCCCCCATCCAAACACAGTGAAGCCCCACAAG
TATTTCT
