[The description below was written by a language model from this plasmid's Addgene catalogue record.]
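Description:
PTH1R-Tango is a mammalian expression plasmid from the PRESTO-Tango collection, a resource for screening human G protein-coupled receptors in parallel using a transcriptional readout of arrestin recruitment. It is built on the "empty Tango" backbone, which the depositor notes was derived from pcDNA3.1(+). The plasmid is maintained at high copy in E. coli under ampicillin selection. It also carries a neomycin resistance marker, so transfected mammalian cells can be selected with G418.

The insert is the human parathyroid hormone 1 receptor (PTH1R) coding sequence, about 1.7 kb, expressed from the CMV promoter. It was cloned by restriction digestion with NotI at the 5′ end. An N-terminal FLAG tag is supplied by the backbone and can be used to detect the receptor. The depositor comments place a tTA (tetracycline transactivator) sequence downstream of the receptor, and the 3′ sequencing primer is consistent with this. The comments also caution that most vectors in the series carry an XbaI site rather than XhoI after tTA, so the 3′ site should be confirmed before it is used for digestion.

In the Tango design generally, the receptor is fused at its C-terminus to tTA through a protease-cleavable linker. Agonist-driven arrestin translocation then releases tTA, which activates a reporter gene. The record states this principle, transcriptional activation following arrestin translocation, but does not itemise the linker, the cleavage site or any other fusion modules in this plasmid. No feature table is provided. The construct is intended for ligand screening and pharmacological profiling of PTH1R, and it was generated under a programme that develops tools for druggable protein families.
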