Addgene plasmid #66489: PTH1R-Tango
Purpose: Expression of G protein-coupled receptors for PRESTO-Tango: parallel receptorome expression and screening via transcriptional output, with transcriptional activation following arrestin translocation
Depositing lab: Bryan Roth. Depositing organization: University of North Carolina at Chapel Hill. Publication: PRESTO-Tango as an open-source resource for interrogation of the druggable human GPCRome. Kroeze WK, Sassano MF, Huang XP, Lansu K, McCorvy JD, Giguere PM, Sciaky N, Roth BL. Nat Struct Mol Biol. 2015 May;22(5):362-9. doi: 10.1038/nsmb.3014. Epub 2015 Apr 20. PubMed 25895059.
Backbone
  Vector backbone: empty Tango
  Backbone size w/o insert (bp): 6632
  Vector type: Mammalian Expression
  Selectable markers: Neomycin (select with G418)
Growth in bacteria
  Bacterial resistance: Ampicillin, 100 μg/mL
  Growth temperature: 37°C
  Growth strain: DH5alpha
  Copy number: High Copy
Gene/Insert
  Gene/Insert name: PTH1R
  Species: H. sapiens (human)
  Insert size (bp): 1712
  Entrez Gene: PTH1R (a.k.a. EKNS, PFE, PTHR, PTHR1)
  Promoter: CMV
  Tag / fusion protein: FLAG (N terminal on backbone)
  Cloning method: Restriction Enzyme; 5′ cloning site NotI (not destroyed); 3′ cloning site XhoI (unknown if destroyed)
  Sequencing primers: 5′ CMV-F; 3′ Tet-R
Terms and licenses: Academic/Nonprofit Terms; Industry Terms: Not Available to Industry
Depositor comments: Please note: Most of the PRESTO-Tango vectors do not contain the XhoI cut site downstream of the tTA sequence and instead carry an XbaI site. If you need to perform an XhoI digest we recommend sequencing with a forward primer at the C-terminus of tTA to determine which of the two sites is present. Suggested primer: 5-gagctccacttagacggcgagg-3. Original backbone was pcDNA3.1(+). These plasmids were generated as part of the Illuminating the Druggable Genome (IDG) program sponsored by the NIH Common Fund. The goal of this program is to identify, gather, and distribute information and resources for proteins that currently are not well-studied yet belong to commonly drug-targeted protein families: protein kinases, non-olfactory G-protein coupled receptors (GPCRs), and ion channels. The IDG program is designed to develop fundamental research tools for understudied proteins, elucidate their function, and disseminate the IDG-related resources and data to the greater scientific community.
How to cite: PTH1R-Tango was a gift from Bryan Roth (Addgene plasmid # 66489 ; http://n2t.net/addgene:66489 ; RRID:Addgene_66489)
